>Addgene plasmid #53897 | RIPK4_pCSdest | addgene full sequence | sequence record 473205 | Addgene Long Read Sequencing Result
CGCCATTCTGCCTGGGGACGTCGGAGCAAGCTTGATTTAGGTGACACTATAGAATACAAGCTACTTGTTC
TTTTTGCAGGATCCCATCGATTCGAATTCAAGGATCACAAGTTTGTACAAAAAAGCAGGCTTTAAAGGAA
CCATCTGCAGAATTCGCCCTTGGCGCTGGCTAGACGTGCGCGATGGAGGGCGACGGCGGGACCCCATGGG
CCCTGGCGCTGCTGCGCACCTTCGACGCGGGCGAGTTCACGGGCTGGGAGAAGGTGGGCTCGGGCGGCTT
CGGGCAGGTGTACAAGGTACGCCATGTCCACTGGAAGACCTGGCTGGCCATCAAGTGCTCGCCCAGCCTG
CACGTCGACGACAGGGAGCGCATGGAGCTTTTGGAAGAAGCCAAGAAGATGGAGATGGCCAAGTTTCGCT
ACATCCTGCCTGTGTATGGCATCTGCCGCGAACCTGTCGGCCTGGTCATGGAGTACATGGAGACGGGCTC
CCTGGAAAAGCTGCTGGCTTCGGAGCCATTGCCATGGGATCTCCGGTTCCGAATCATCCACGAGACGGCG
GTGGGCATGAACTTCCTGCACTGCATGGCCCCGCCACTCCTGCACCTGGACCTCAAGCCCGCGAACATCC
TGCTGGATGCCCACTACCACGTCAAGATTTCTGATTTTGGTCTGGCCAAGTGCAACGGGCTGTCCCACTC
GCATGACCTCAGCATGGATGGCCTGTTTGGCACAATCGCCTACCTCCCTCCAGAGCGCATCAGGGAGAAG
AGCCGGCTCTTCGACACCAAGCACGATGTATACAGCTTTGCGATCGTCATCTGGGGCGTGCTCACACAGA
AGAAGCCGTTTGCAGATGAGAAGAACATCCTGCACATCATGGTGAAGGTGGTGAAGGGCCACCGCCCCGA
GCTGCCGCCCGTGTGCAGAGCCCGGCCGCGCGCCTGCAGCCACCTGATACGCCTCATGCAGCGGTGCTGG
CAGGGGGATCCGCGAGTTAGGCCCACCTTCCAAGAAATTACTTCTGAAACCGAGGACCTGTGTGAAAAGC
CTGATGACGAAGTGAAAGAAACTGCTCATGATCTGGACGTGAAAAGCCCCCCGGAGCCCAGGAGCGAGGT
GGTGCCTGCGAGGCTCAAGCGGGCCTCTGCCCCCACCTTCGATAACGACTACAGCCTCTCCGAGCTGCTC
TCACAGCTGGACTCTGGAGTTTCCCAGGCTGTCGAGGGCCCCGAGGAGCTCAGCCGCAGCTCCTCTGAGT
CCAAGCTGCCATCGTCCGGCAGTGGGAAGAGGCTCTCGGGGGTGTCCTCGGTGGACTCCGCCTTCTCTTC
CAGAGGATCACTGTCGCTGTCCTTTGAGCGGGAACCTTCAACCAGCGATCTGGGCACCACAGACGTCCAG
AAGAAGAAGCTTGTGGATGCCATCGTGTCCGGGGACACCAGCAAACTGATGAAGATCCTGCAGCCGCAGG
ACGTGGACCTGGCACTGGACAGCGGTGCCAGCCTGCTGCACCTGGCGGTGGAGGCCGGGCAAGAGGAGTG
CGCCAAGTGGCTGCTGCTCAACAATGCCAACCCCAACCTGAGCAACCGTAGGGGCTCCACCCCGTTGCAC
ATGGCCGTGGAGAGGAGGGTGCGGGGTGTCGTGGAGCTCCTGCTGGCGCGGAAGATCAGTGTCAACGCCA
AGGATGAGGACCAGTGGACAGCCCTCCACTTTGCAGCCCAGAACGGGGACGAGTCTAGCACACGGCTGCT
GTTGGAGAAGAACGCCTCGGTCAACGAGGTGGACTTTGAGGGCCGGACGCCCATGCACGTGGCCTGCCAG
CACGGGCAGGAGAATATCGTGCGCATCCTGCTGCGCCGAGGCGTGGACGTGAGCCTGCAGGGCAAGGATG
CCTGGCTGCCACTGCACTACGCTGCCTGGCAGGGCCACCTGCCCATCGTCAAGCTGCTGGCCAAGCAGCC
GGGGGTGAGTGTGAACGCCCAGACGCTGGATGGGAGGACGCCATTGCACCTGGCCGCACAGCGCGGGCAC
TACCGCGTGGCCCGCATCCTCATCGACCTGTGCTCCGACGTCAACGTCTGCAGCCTGCTGGCACAGACAC
CCCTGCACGTGGCCGCGGAGACGGGGCACACGAGCACTGCCAGGCTGCTCCTGCATCGGGGCGCTGGCAA
GGAGGCCGTGACCTCAGACGGCTACACCGCTCTGCACCTGGCTGCCCGCAACGGACACCTGGCCACTGTC
AAGCTGCTTGTCGAGGAGAAGGCCGATGTGCTGGCCCGGGGACCCCTGAACCAGACGGCGCTGCACCTGG
CTGCCGCCCACGGGCACTCGGAGGTGGTGGAGGAGTTGGTCAGCGCCGATGTCATTGACCTGTTCGACGA
GCAGGGGCTCAGCGCGCTGCACCTGGCCGCCCAGGGCCGGCACGCACAGACGGTGGAGACTCTGCTCAGG
CATGGGGCCCACATCAACCTGCAGAGCCTCAAGTTCCAGGGCGGCCATGGCCCCGCCGCCACACTCCTGC
GGCGAAGCAAGACCTAGCTGGCTGCCTGCGGAGACCGGGGGTCCACGTGGGGCTCTTGTCCTGTCCTGTG
TTCCTCGTGGGGATGGAACGATCAATGGTTGAAGGGCGAATTCCAGCACACTGGCGGCCGTTACTAGACC
CAGCTTTCTTGTACAAAGTGGTGATCCTCTCGAGCCTCTAGAACTATAGTGAGTCGTATTACGTAGATCC
AGACATGATAAGATACATTGATGAGTTTGGACAAACCACAACTAGAATGCAGTGAAAAAAATGCTTTATT
TGTGAAATTTGTGATGCTATTGCTTTATTTGTAACCATTATAAGCTGCAATAAACAAGTTAACAACAACA
ATTGCATTCATTTTATGTTTCAGGTTCAGGGGGAGGTGTGGGAGGTTTTTTAATTCGCGGCCGCGGCGCC
AATGCATTGGGCCCGGTACCCAGCTTTTGTTCCCTTTAGTGAGGGTTAATTGCGCGCTTGGCGTAATCAT
GGTCATAGCTGTTTCCTGTGTGAAATTGTTATCCGCTCACAATTCCACACAACATACGAGCCGGGAGCAT
AAAGTGTAAAGCCTGGGGTGCCTAATGAGTGAGCTAACTCACATTAATTGCGTTGCGCTCACTGCCCGCT
TTCCAGTCGGGAAACCTGTCGTGCCAGCTGCATTAATGAATCGGCCAACGCGCGGGGAGAGGCGGTTTGC
GTATTGGGCGCTCTTCCGCTTCCTCGCTCACTGACTCGCTGCGCTCGGTCGTTCGGCTGCGGCGAGCGGT
ATCAGCTCACTCAAAGGCGGTAATACGGTTATCCACAGAATCAGGGGATAACGCAGGAAAGAACATGTGA
GCAAAAGGCCAGCAAAAGGCCAGGAACCGTAAAAAGGCCGCGTTGCTGGCGTTTTTCCATAGGCTCCGCC
CCCCTGACGAGCATCACAAAAATCGACGCTCAAGTCAGAGGTGGCGAAACCCGACAGGACTATAAAGATA
CCAGGCGTTTCCCCCTGGAAGCTCCCTCGTGCGCTCTCCTGTTCCGACCCTGCCGCTTACCGGATACCTG
TCCGCCTTTCTCCCTTCGGGAAGCGTGGCGCTTTCTCATAGCTCACGCTGTAGGTATCTCAGTTCGGTGT
AGGTCGTTCGCTCCAAGCTGGGCTGTGTGCACGAACCCCCCGTTCAGCCCGACCGCTGCGCCTTATCCGG
TAACTATCGTCTTGAGTCCAACCCGGTAAGACACGACTTATCGCCACTGGCAGCAGCCACTGGTAACAGG
ATTAGCAGAGCGAGGTATGTAGGCGGTGCTACAGAGTTCTTGAAGTGGTGGCCTAACTACGGCTACACTA
GAAGAACAGTATTTGGTATCTGCGCTCTGCTGAAGCCAGTTACCTTCGGAAAAAGAGTTGGTAGCTCTTG
ATCCGGCAAACAAACCACCGCTGGTAGCGGTGGTTTTTTTGTTTGCAAGCAGCAGATTACGCGCAGAAAA
AAAGGATCTCAAGAAGATCCTTTGATCTTTTCTACGGGGTCTGACGCTCAGTGGAACGAAAACTCACGTT
AAGGGATTTTGGTCATGAGATTATCAAAAAGGATCTTCACCTAGATCCTTTTAAATTAAAAATGAAGTTT
TAAATCAATCTAAAGTATATATGAGTAAACTTGGTCTGACAGTTACCAATGCTTAATCAGTGAGGCACCT
ATCTCAGCGATCTGTCTATTTCGTTCATCCATAGTTGCCTGACTCCCCGTCGTGTAGATAACTACGATAC
GGGAGGGCTTACCATCTGGCCCCAGTGCTGCAATGATACCGCGAGACCCACGCTCACCGGCTCCAGATTT
ATCAGCAATAAACCAGCCAGCCGGAAGGGCCGAGCGCAGAAGTGGTCCTGCAACTTTATCCGCCTCCATC
CAGTCTATTAATTGTTGCCGGGAAGCTAGAGTAAGTAGTTCGCCAGTTAATAGTTTGCGCAACGTTGTTG
CCATTGCTACAGGCATCGTGGTGTCACGCTCGTCGTTTGGTATGGCTTCATTCAGCTCCGGTTCCCAACG
ATCAAGGCGAGTTACATGATCCCCCATGTTGTGCAAAAAAGCGGTTAGCTCCTTCGGTCCTCCGATCGTT
GTCAGAAGTAAGTTGGCCGCAGTGTTATCACTCATGGTTATGGCAGCACTGCATAATTCTCTTACTGTCA
TGCCATCCGTAAGATGCTTTTCTGTGACTGGTGAGTACTCAACCAAGTCATTCTGAGAATAGTGTATGCG
GCGACCGAGTTGCTCTTGCCCGGCGTCAATACGGGATAATACCGCGCCACATAGCAGAACTTTAAAAGTG
CTCATCATTGGAAAACGTTCTTCGGGGCGAAAACTCTCAAGGATCTTACCGCTGTTGAGATCCAGTTCGA
TGTAACCCACTCGTGCACCCAACTGATCTTCAGCATCTTTTACTTTCACCAGCGTTTCTGGGTGAGCAAA
AACAGGAAGGCAAAATGCCGCAAAAAAGGGAATAAGGGCGACACGGAAATGTTGAATACTCATACTCTTC
CTTTTTCAATATTATTGAAGCATTTATCAGGGTTATTGTCTCATGAGCGGATACATATTTGAATGTATTT
AGAAAAATAAACAAATAGGGGTTCCGCGCACATTTCCCCGAAAAGTGCCACCTAAATTGTAAGCGTTAAT
ATTTTGTTAAAATTCGCGTTAAATTTTTGTTAAATCAGCTCATTTTTTAACCAATAGGCCGAAATCGGCA
AAATCCCTTATAAATCAAAAGAATAGACCGAGATAGGGT
[37 nt withheld, positions 5290-5326]
AAAGAACGTGGACTCCAACGTCAAAGG
[49 nt withheld, positions 5354-5402]
T
[91 nt withheld, positions 5404-5494]
G
[124 nt withheld, positions 5496-5619]
CCCATTCGCCATTCAGGCTGCGCAACTGTTGGGAAGGGCGATCGGTGCGGGCCTCTTCGCTATTACGCCA
GTCGACCGCCAATTCAATATGGCGTATATGGACTCATGCCAATTCAATATGGTGGATCTGGACCTGTGCC
AATTCAATATGGCGTATATGGACTCGTGCCAATTCAATATGGTGGATCTGGACCCCAGCCAATTCAATAT
GGCGGACTTGGCACCATGCCAATTCAATATGGCGGACCTGGCACTGTGCCAACTGGGGAGGGGTCTACTT
GGCACGGTGCCAAGTTTGAGGAGGGGTCTTGGCCCTGTGCCAAGTCCGCCATATTGAATTGGCATGGTGC
CAATAATGGCGGCCATATTGGCTATATGCCAGGATCAATATATAGGCAATATCCAATATGGCCCTATGCC
AATATGGCTATTGGCCAGGTTCAATACTATGTATTGGCCCTATGCCATATAGTATTCCATATATGGGTTT
TCCTATTGACGTAGATAGCCCCTCCCAATGGGCGGTCCCATATACCATATATGGGGCTTCCTAATACCGC
CCATAGCCACTCCCCCATTGACGTCAATGGTCTCTATATATGGTCTTTCCTATTGACGTCATATGGGCGG
TCCTATTGACGTATATGGCGCCTCCCCCATTGACGTCAATTACGGTAAATGGCCCGCCTGGCTCAATGCC
CATTGACGTCAATAGGACCACCCACCATTGACGTCAATGGGATGGCTCATTGCCCATTCATATCCGTTCT
CACGCCCCCTATTGACGTCAATGACGGTAAATGGCCCACTTGGCAGTACATCAATATCTATTAATAGTAA
CTTGGCAAGTACATTACTATTGGAAGTACGCCAGGGTACATTGGCAGTACTCCCATTGACGTCAATGGCG
GTAAATGGCCCGCGATGGCTGCCAAGTACATCCCCATTGACGTCAATGGGGAGGGGCAATGACGCAAATG
GGCGTTCCATTGACGTAAATGGGCGGTAGGCGTGCCTAATGGGAGGTCTATATAAGCAATGCTCGTTTAG
GGAAC
Features (pLannotate 1.2.2; 17 found; start..end, strand, type, name):
     35..53      +  promoter       SP6 promoter: promoter for bacteriophage SP6 RNA polymerase
    107..131     +  protein_bind   attB1: mutant version of attB; recombination site for the Gateway® BP reaction BP Clonase™
    183..2534    +  CDS            Ripk4: RIPK4_MOUSE - Also known as Ankrd3, Pkk. Experimental evidence at protein level: Swiss-Prot protein existence level 1. Involved in stratified epithelial development (By similarity). It is a direct transcriptional target of TP63. Plays a role in NF-kappa-B activation. From Mus musculus (Mouse).
   2658..2682    -  protein_bind   attB2: mutant version of attB; recombination site for the Gateway® BP reaction BP Clonase™
   2704..2721    -  promoter       T7 promoter (fragment): promoter for bacteriophage T7 RNA polymerase
   2726..2860    -  polyA_signal   SV40 poly(A) signal: SV40 polyadenylation signal
   2973..2991    -  promoter       T3 promoter: promoter for bacteriophage T3 RNA polymerase
   3036..3052    -  protein_bind   lac operator: The lac repressor binds to the lac operator to inhibit transcription in E. coli. This inhibition can be relieved by adding lactose or isopropyl-β-D-thiogalactopyranoside (IPTG). lac repressor encoded by lacI
   3060..3090    -  promoter       lac promoter: promoter for the E. coli lac operon
   3105..3126    -  protein_bind   CAP binding site: CAP binding activates transcription in the presence of cAMP. E. coli catabolite activator protein
   3139..3231    -  CDS            lacI (fragment): lac repressor; lacI; The lac repressor binds to the lac operator to inhibit transcription in E. coli. This inhibition can be relieved by adding lactose or isopropyl-β-D-thiogalactopyranoside (IPTG).
   3414..4002    -  rep_origin     ori: high-copy-number ColE1/pMB1/pBR322/pUC origin of replication
   4173..5033    -  CDS            AmpR: β-lactamase; bla; confers resistance to ampicillin, carbenicillin, and related antibiotics
   5034..5138    -  promoter       AmpR promoter: bla
   5191..5619    -  rep_origin     f1 ori (sequence partly withheld): f1 bacteriophage origin of replication; arrow indicates direction of (+) strand synthesis
   5624..5690    -  CDS            lacZα (fragment): LacZα fragment of β-galactosidase; lacZ fragment
   5697..6674    +  promoter       CMV IE94 promoter: enhancer/promoter region of simian cytomegalovirus major immediate early transcription unit IE94
