[The description below was written by a language model from this plasmid's Addgene catalogue record and pLannotate feature annotations shown in this document.]
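Description:
RIPK4_pCSdest is a Gateway-derived expression clone in the pCSDest backbone, a pCS2-type destination vector catalogued as a mammalian expression plasmid. It carries the human RIPK4 open reading frame (also known as ANKRD3, PKK or DIK), a receptor-interacting serine/threonine kinase with ankyrin repeats implicated in NF-κB activation and stratified epithelial development. The insert, recorded as about 2.45 kb, sits between attB1 and attB2 sites left by Gateway recombination. The automated annotation labels the coding sequence by its closest Swiss-Prot match, mouse Ripk4, but the catalogue entry gives the species as human, so that label most likely reflects homology rather than a murine origin. No epitope tag or reporter is annotated.

Expression is driven by two promoters in tandem. The simian CMV IE94 enhancer/promoter, which lies at the end of the linearised record and so immediately upstream on the circular plasmid, provides strong transcription in vertebrate cells. An SP6 promoter just before attB1 allows in vitro synthesis of sense mRNA. An SV40 polyadenylation signal follows the insert, and T7 (a fragment) and T3 promoters lie downstream in the antisense orientation.

In bacteria the plasmid is maintained through a high-copy ColE1/pUC origin with ampicillin selection via β-lactamase. An f1 origin and residual lac promoter/operator, lacI and lacZα fragments are carried over from the parental cloning vector. The associated publication surveyed human chromosome 21 genes for effects on early zebrafish development, which fits use of this clone as a template for SP6-transcribed mRNA for embryo injection as well as for CMV-driven overexpression in cultured cells.
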