Addgene plasmid #53897: RIPK4_pCSdest
Depositing lab: Roger Reeves. Depositing organization: Johns Hopkins University and School of Medicine. Publication: Survey of Human Chromosome 21 Gene Expression Effects on Early Development in Danio rerio. Edie S, Zaghloul NA, Leitch CC, Klinedinst DK, Lebron J, Thole JF, McCallion AS, Katsanis N, Reeves RH. G3 (Bethesda). 2018 Jul 2;8(7):2215-2223. doi: 10.1534/g3.118.200144. PubMed 29760202.
Backbone
  Vector backbone: pCSDest
  Backbone manufacturer: Lawson Lab (Addgene Plasmid 22423)
  Backbone size w/o insert (bp): 4095
  Vector type: Mammalian Expression
Growth in bacteria
  Bacterial resistance: Ampicillin, 100 μg/mL
  Growth temperature: 37°C
  Growth strain: DH10B
  Copy number: High Copy
Gene/Insert
  Gene/Insert name: RIPK4 (alt name: ANKRD3)
  Species: H. sapiens (human)
  Insert size (bp): 2452
  Entrez Gene: RIPK4 (a.k.a. ANKK2, ANKRD3, CHANDS, DIK, NKRD3, PKK, PPS2, RIP4)
  Promoter: SP6 and CMV
  Cloning method: Gateway Cloning
  Sequencing primers: 5′ CMV-F; 3′ EBV-Rev
Terms and licenses: Academic/Nonprofit Terms; Industry Terms
Depositor comments: BC110617
How to cite: RIPK4_pCSdest was a gift from Roger Reeves (Addgene plasmid # 53897 ; http://n2t.net/addgene:53897 ; RRID:Addgene_53897)
