>Addgene plasmid #53897 | RIPK4_pCSdest | addgene partial sequence | sequence record 95953 | CMV-F 5'-CGCAAATGGGCGGTAGGCGTG-3'
GCATGCTCGTTTAGGGAACCGCCATTCTGCCTGGGGACGTCGGAGCAAGCTTGATTTAGGTGACACTATA
GAATACAAGCTACTTGTTCTTTTTGCAGGATCCCATCGATTCGAATTCAAGGATCACAAGTTTGTACAAA
AAAGCAGGCTTTAAAGGAACCATCTGCAGAATTCGCCCTTGGCGCTGGCTAGACGTGCGCGATGGAGGGC
GACGGCGGGACCCCATGGGCCCTGGCGCTGCTGCGCACCTTCGACGCGGGCGAGTTCACGGGCTGGGAGA
AGGTGGGCTCGGGCGGCTTCGGGCAGGTGTACAAGGTACGCCATGTCCACTGGAAGACCTGGCTGGCCAT
CAAGTGCTCGCCCAGCCTGCACGTCGACGACAGGGAGCGCATGGAGCTTTTGGAAGAAGCCAAGAAGATG
GAGATGGCCAAGTTTCGCTACATCCTGCCTGTGTATGGCATCTGCCGCGAACCTGTCGGCCTGGTCATGG
AGTACATGGAGACGGGCTCCCTGGAAAAGCTGCTGGCTTCGGAGCCATTGCCATGGGATCTCCGGTTCCG
AATCATCCACGAGACGGCGGTGGGCATGAACTTCCTGCACTGCATGGCCCCGCCACTCCTGCACCTGGAC
CTCAAGCCCGCGAACATCCTGCTGGATGCCCACTACCACGTCAAGATTTCTGATTTTGGTCTGGCCAAGT
GCAACGGGCTGTCCCACTCGCATGACCTCAGCATGGATGGCCTGTTTGGCACAATCGCCTACCTCCCTCC
AGAGCGCATCA
